>Addgene plasmid #137882 | pGEP179_pX330K | addgene full sequence | sequence record 272132 | Addgene NGS Result
CTTTCCTGCGTTATCCCCTGATTCTGTGGATAACCGTATTACCGCTAGCATGGATCTCGGGGACGTCTAA
CTACTAAGCGAGAGTAGGGAACTGCCAGGCATCAAATAAAACGAAAGGCTCAGTCGGAGGACTGGGCCTT
TCGTTTTATCTGTTGTTTGTCGGTGAACGCTCTCCTGAGTAGGACAAATCCGCCGGGAGCGGATTTGAAC
GTTGTGAAGCAACGGCCCGGAGGGTGGCGGGCAGGACGCCCGCCATAAACTGCCAGGCATCAAACTAAGC
AGAAGGCCATCCTGACGGATGGCCTTTTTGCGTTTCTACAAACTCTTCCTGTTAGTTAGTTACTTAAGCT
CGGGCCCCAAATAATGATTTTATTTTGACTGATAGTGACCTGTTCGTTGCAACAAATTGATAAGCAATGC
TTTTTTATAATGCCAACTTTGTACAAAAAAGCAGGCTTTAAAGGAACCGCCTTTTGCTGGCCTTTTGCTC
ACATGTGAGGGCCTATTTCCCATGATTCCTTCATATTTGCATATACGATACAAGGCTGTTAGAGAGATAA
TTGGAATTAATTTGACTGTAAACACAAAGATATTAGTACAAAATACGTGACGTAGAAAGTAATAATTTCT
TGGGTAGTTTGCAGTTTTAAAATTATGTTTTAAAATGGACTATCATATGCTTACCGTAACTTGAAAGTAT
TTCGATTTCTTGGCTTTATATATCTTGTGGAAAGGACGAAACACCGGGTCTTCGAGAAGACCTGTTTTAG
AGCTAGAAATAGCAAGTTAAAATAAGGCTAGTCCGTTATCAACTTGAAAAAGTGGCACCGAGTCGGTGCT
TTTTTGTTTTAGAGCTAGAAATAGCAAGTTAAAATAAGGCTAGTCCGTTTTTAGCGCGTGCGCCAATTCT
GCAGACAAATGGCTCTAGAGACCGGCGCCGCTACAGGGCGCGTCCCATTCGCCATTCAGGCTGCGCAACT
GTTGGGAAGGGCGATCGGTGCGGGCCTCTTCGCTATTACGCCAGCTGGCGAAAGGGGGATGTGCTGCAAG
GCGATTAAGTTGGGTAACGCCAGGGTTTTCCCAGTCACGACGTTGTAAAACGACGGCCAGTGAGCGCGCG
TAATACGACTCACTATAGGGCGAATTGGGTACCGGGCCCCCCCTCGAGGTCCTCCAGCTTTTGTTCCCTT
TAGTGAGGGTTAATTGCGCGCTTGGCGTAATCATGGTCATAGCTGTTTCCTGTGTGAAATTGTTATCCGC
TCACAATTCCACACAACATACGAGCCGGAAGCATAAAGTGTAAAGCCTGGGGTGCCTAATGAGTGAGCTA
ACTCACATTAATTGCGTTGCGCTCACTGCCCGCTTTCCACCGGTGGTCTCTCTAGAGGTACCCGTTACAT
AACTTACGGTAAATGGCCCGATCTAGACCCAGCTTTCTTGTACAAAGTTGGCATTATAAGAAAGCATTGC
TTATCAATTTGTTGCAACGAACAGGTCACTATCAGTCAAAATAAAATCATTATTTGCCATCCAGCTGCAG
CTCTGGCCCGTGTCTCAAAATCTCTGATGTTACATTGCACAAGATAAAAATATATCATCATGAACAATAA
AACTGTCTGCTTACATAAACAGTAATACAAGGGGTGTTATGAGCCATATTCAACGGGAAACGTCGAGGCC
GCGATTAAATTCCAACATGGATGCTGATTTATATGGGTATAAATGGGCTCGCGATAATGTCGGGCAATCA
GGTGCGACAATCTATCGCTTGTATGGGAAGCCCGATGCGCCAGAGTTGTTTCTGAAACATGGCAAAGGTA
GCGTTGCCAATGATGTTACAGATGAGATGGTCAGACTAAACTGGCTGACGGAATTTATGCCTCTTCCGAC
CATCAAGCATTTTATCCGTACTCCTGATGATGCATGGTTACTCACCACTGCGATCCCCGGAAAAACAGCA
TTCCAGGTATTAGAAGAATATCCTGATTCAGGTGAAAATATTGTTGATGCGCTGGCAGTGTCCCTGCGCC
GGTTGCATTCGATTCCTGTTTGTAATTGTCCTTTTAACAGCGATCGCGTATTTCGTCTCGCTCAGGCGCA
ATCACGAATGAATAACGGTTTGGTTGATGCGAGTGATTTTGATGACGAGCGTAATGGCTGGCCTGTTGAA
CAAGTCTGGAAAGAAATGCATAAACTTTTGCCATTCTCACCGGATTCAGTCGTCACTCATGGTGATTTCT
CACTTGATAACCTTATTTTTGACGAGGGGAAATTAATAGGTTGTATTGATGTTGGACGAGTCGGAATCGC
AGACCGATACCAGGATCTTGCCATCCTATGGAACTGCCTCGGTGAGTTTTCTCCTTCATTACAGAAACGG
CTTTTTCAAAAATATGGTATTGATAATCCTGATATGAATAAATTGCAGTTTCATTTGATGCTCGATGAGT
TTTTCTAATCAGAATTGGTTAATTGGTTGTAACATTATTCAGATTGGGCCCCGTTCCACTGAGCGTCAGA
CCCCGTAGAAAAGATCAAAGGATCTTCTTGAGATCCTTTTTTTCTGCGCGTAATCTGCTGCTTGCAAACA
AAAAAACCACCGCTACCAGCGGTGGTTTGTTTGCCGGATCAAGAGCTACCAACTCTTTTTCCGAAGGTAA
CTGGCTTCAGCAGAGCGCAGATACCAAATACTGTTCTTCTAGTGTAGCCGTAGTTAGGCCACCACTTCAA
GAACTCTGTAGCACCGCCTACATACCTCGCTCTGCTAATCCTGTTACCAGTGGCTGCTGCCAGTGGCGAT
AAGTCGTGTCTTACCGGGTTGGACTCAAGACGATAGTTACCGGATAAGGCGCAGCGGTCGGGCTGAACGG
GGGGTTCGTGCACACAGCCCAGCTTGGAGCGAACGACCTACACCGAACTGAGATACCTACAGCGTGAGCT
ATGAGAAAGCGCCACGCTTCCCGAAGGGAGAAAGGCGGACAGGTATCCGGTAAGCGGCAGGGTCGGAACA
GGAGAGCGCACGAGGGAGCTTCCAGGGGGAAACGCCTGGTATCTTTATAGTCCTGTCGGGTTTCGCCACC
TCTGACTTGAGCGTCGATTTTTGTGATGCTCGTCAGGGGGGCGGAGCCTATGGAAAAACGCCAGCAACGC
GGCCTTTTTACGGTTCCTGGCCTTTTGCTGGCCTTTTGCTCACATGGT
Features (pLannotate 1.2.2; 19 found; start..end, strand, type, name):
      1..46      +  rep_origin     RSF ori (fragment): Plasmids containing the RSF 1030 origin of replication can be propagated in E. coli cells that contain additional plasmids with compatible origins.
    103..189     +  terminator     rrnB T1 terminator: Escherichia coli rrnB; transcription terminator T1 from the E. coli rrnB gene
    281..308     +  terminator     rrnB T2 terminator: transcription terminator T2 from the E. coli rrnB gene
    358..457     +  protein_bind   attL1: mutant version of attL; recombination site for the Gateway® LR reaction LR Clonase™
    497..737     +  promoter       U6 promoter: RNA polymerase III promoter for human U6 snRNA
    764..839     +  misc_RNA       gRNA scaffold: guide RNA scaffold for the Streptococcus pyogenes CRISPR/Cas9 system
    846..889     +  misc_RNA       gRNA scaffold (fragment): guide RNA scaffold for the Streptococcus pyogenes CRISPR/Cas9 system
    935..953     -  rep_origin     f1 ori (fragment): f1 bacteriophage origin of replication; arrow indicates direction of (+) strand synthesis
    958..1113    -  CDS            lacZα (fragment): LacZα fragment of β-galactosidase; lacZ fragment
   1121..1139    +  promoter       T7 promoter: promoter for bacteriophage T7 RNA polymerase
   1148..1171    -  misc_feature   MCS (fragment): pBluescript multiple cloning site
   1187..1205    -  promoter       T3 promoter: promoter for bacteriophage T3 RNA polymerase
   1250..1266    -  protein_bind   lac operator: The lac repressor binds to the lac operator to inhibit transcription in E. coli. This inhibition can be relieved by adding lactose or isopropyl-β-D-thiogalactopyranoside (IPTG). lac repressor encoded by lacI
   1274..1304    -  promoter       lac promoter: promoter for the E. coli lac operon
   1319..1340    -  protein_bind   CAP binding site: CAP binding activates transcription in the presence of cAMP. E. coli catabolite activator protein
   1393..1420    +  enhancer       CMV enhancer (fragment): human cytomegalovirus immediate early enhancer; contains an 18-bp deletion relative to the standard CMV enhancer
   1427..1526    -  protein_bind   attL2: mutant version of attL; recombination site for the Gateway® LR reaction LR Clonase™
   1649..2458    +  CDS            KanR: aminoglycoside phosphotransferase; aph(3')-Ia; confers resistance to kanamycin in bacteria or G418 (Geneticin®) in eukaryotes
   2548..3136    +  rep_origin     ori: high-copy-number ColE1/pMB1/pBR322/pUC origin of replication
