[The description below was written by a language model from this plasmid's Addgene catalogue record and pLannotate feature annotations shown in this document.]
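Description:
pGEP179_pX330K is a small (about 3.2 kb) Gateway entry vector built on the pENTR1A backbone and deposited as an empty backbone for multi-gRNA cloning. It is propagated in E. coli through a high-copy ColE1/pUC-type origin and selected with kanamycin via the aph(3')-Ia KanR gene. The rrnB T1 and T2 terminators sit upstream of the entry cassette, where they insulate it from read-through transcription originating in the backbone. The short RSF ori, f1 ori and CMV enhancer matches in the feature table are annotated only as fragments and are probably cloning remnants rather than functional elements.

The working region lies between the attL1 and attL2 sites, which allow LR Clonase-mediated transfer of whatever is assembled there into an attR-containing destination vector. Immediately after attL1 is a human U6 RNA polymerase III promoter followed by the Streptococcus pyogenes Cas9 guide RNA scaffold, with a gap between promoter and scaffold where a spacer would presumably be inserted, as the pX330-derived name suggests. The record does not specify the cloning sites. A second partial scaffold match follows. Downstream is a pBluescript-derived segment in the reverse orientation, comprising the lac promoter, operator and CAP site, a lacZα fragment, an MCS fragment, and flanking T7 and T3 promoters. It may act as a stuffer or screening region for adding further gRNA cassettes, although the record does not state this.

No insert or guide sequence is present. According to the associated publication title, the vector belongs to a multiplexed gRNA piggyBac transposon system for inducing CRISPRi and CRISPRa in human pluripotent stem cells. In that system, U6-gRNA units are assembled in this entry vector and then moved by Gateway recombination into a delivery vector.
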