Addgene plasmid #137882: pGEP179_pX330K
Purpose: (Empty Backbone) Entry vector for multi-gRNA cloning
Depositing lab: Lindy Barrett. Depositing organization: Broad Institute. Publication: A multiplexed gRNA piggyBac transposon system facilitates efficient induction of CRISPRi and CRISPRa in human pluripotent stem cells. Hazelbaker DZ, Beccard A, Angelini G, Mazzucato P, Messana A, Lam D, Eggan K, Barrett LE. Sci Rep. 2020 Jan 20;10(1):635. doi: 10.1038/s41598-020-57500-1. PubMed 31959800.
Backbone
  Vector backbone: pENTR1A
  Backbone manufacturer: Invitrogen
  Vector type: Mammalian Expression
Growth in bacteria
  Bacterial resistance: Kanamycin, 50 μg/mL
  Growth temperature: 30°C
  Growth strain: NEB Stable
  Copy number: High Copy
Gene/Insert
  Gene/Insert name: None
Terms and licenses: Academic/Nonprofit Terms; Industry Terms: Not Available to Industry
How to cite: pGEP179_pX330K was a gift from Lindy Barrett (Addgene plasmid # 137882 ; http://n2t.net/addgene:137882 ; RRID:Addgene_137882)
